>Addgene plasmid #159281 | CAGGS-AsCpf1-2A-GFP-U6-sgRNA-cloning vector | addgene full sequence | sequence record 311914 | Addgene NGS Result
CGTTACATAACTTACGGTAAATGGCCCGCCTGGCTGACCGCCCAACGACCCCCGCCCATTGACGTCAATA
ATGACGTATGTTCCCATAGTAACGCCAATAGGGACTTTCCATTGACGTCAATGGGTGGAGTATTTACGGT
AAACTGCCCACTTGGCAGTACATCAAGTGTATCATATGCCAAGTACGCCCCCTATTGACGTCAATGACGG
TAAATGGCCCGCCTGGCATTATGCCCAGTACATGACCTTATGGGACTTTCCTACTTGGCAGTACATCTAC
GTATTAGTCATCGCTATTACCATGGTCGAGGTGAGCCCCACGTTCTGCTTCACTCTCCCCATCTCCCCCC
CCTCCCCACCCCCAATTTTGTATTTATTTATTTTTTAATTATTTTGTGCAGCGATGGGGGCGGGGGGGGG
GGGGGGGCGCGCGCCRGGSGGGGSGGGGSGGGGSGRGGGGSGGGGCGGGGCGAGGCGGAGAGGTGCGGCG
GCAGCCAATCAGAGCGGCGCGCTCCGAAAGTTTCCTTTTATGGCGAGGCGGCGGCGGCGGCGGCCCTATA
AAAAGCGAAGCGCGCGGCGGGCGGGAGTCGCTGCGCGCTGCCTTCGCCCCGTGCCCCGCTCCGCCGCCGC
CTCGCGCCGCCCGCCCCGGCTCTGACTGACCGCGTTACTCCCACAGGTGAGCGGGCGGGACGGCCCTTCT
CCTCCGGGCTGTAATTAGCGCTTGGTTTAATGACGGCTTGTTTCTTTTCTGTGGCTGCGTGAAAGCCTTG
AGGGGCTCCGGGAGGGCCCTTTGTGCGGGGGGAGCGGCTCGGGGGGTGCGTGCGTGTGTGTGTGCGTGGG
GAGCGCCGCGTGCGGCTCCGCGCTGCCCGGCGGCTGTGAGCGCTGCGGGCGCGGCGCGGGGCTTTGTGCG
CTCCGCAGTGTGCGCGAGGGGAGCGCGGCCGGGGGCGGTGCCCCGCGGTGCGGGGGGGGCTGCGAGGGGA
ACAAAGGCTGCGTGCGGGGTGTGTGCGTGGGGGGGTGAGCAGGGGGTGTGGGCGCGTCGGTCGGGCTGCA
ACCCCCCCTGCACCCCCCTCCCCGAGTTGCTGAGCACGGCCCGGCTTCGGGTGCGGGGCTCCGTACGGGG
CGTGGCGCGGGGCTCGCCGTGCCGGGCGGGGGGTGGCGGCAGGTGGGGGTGCCGGGCGGGGCGGGGCCGC
CTCGGGCCGGGGAGGGCTCGGGGGAGGGGCGCGGCGGCCCCCGGAGCGCCGGCGGCTGTCGAGGCGCGGC
GAGCCGCAGCCATTGCCTTTTATGGTAATCGTGCGAGAGGGCGCAGGGACTTCCTTTGTCCCAAATCTGT
GCGGAGCCGAAATCTGGGAGGCGCCGCCGCACCCCCTCTAGCGGGCGCGGGGCGAAGCGGTGCGGCGCCG
GCAGGAAGGAAATGGGCGGGGAGGGCCTTCGTGCGTCGCCGCGCCGCCGTCCCCTTCTCCCTCTCCAGCC
TCGGGGCTGTCCGCGGGGGGACGGCTGCCTTCGGGGGGGACGGGGCAGGGCGGGGTTCGGCTTCTGGCGT
GTGACCGGCGGCTCTAGAGCCTCTGCTAACCATGTTCATGCCTTCTTCTTTTTCCTACAGCTCCTGGGCA
ACGTGCTGGTTATTGTGCTGTCTCATCATTTTGGCAAAGACCGGTCCACCATGGCCCCAAAGAAGAAGCG
GAAGGTCGGTATCCACGGAGTCCCAGCAGCCACACAGTTCGAGGGCTTTACCAACCTGTATCAGGTGAGC
AAGACACTGCGGTTTGAGCTGATCCCACAGGGCAAGACCCTGAAGCACATCCAGGAGCAGGGCTTCATCG
AGGAGGACAAGGCCCGCAATGATCACTACAAGGAGCTGAAGCCCATCATCGATCGGATCTACAAGACCTA
TGCCGACCAGTGCCTGCAGCTGGTGCAGCTGGATTGGGAGAACCTGAGCGCCGCCATCGACTCCTATAGA
AAGGAGAAAACCGAGGAGACAAGGAACGCCCTGATCGAGGAGCAGGCCACATATCGCAATGCCATCCACG
ACTACTTCATCGGCCGGACAGACAACCTGACCGATGCCATCAATAAGAGACACGCCGAGATCTACAAGGG
CCTGTTCAAGGCCGAGCTGTTTAATGGCAAGGTGCTGAAGCAGCTGGGCACCGTGACCACAACCGAGCAC
GAGAACGCCCTGCTGCGGAGCTTCGACAAGTTTACAACCTACTTCTCCGGCTTTTATGAGAACAGGAAGA
ACGTGTTCAGCGCCGAGGATATCAGCACAGCCATCCCACACCGCATCGTGCAGGACAACTTCCCCAAGTT
TAAGGAGAATTGTCACATCTTCACACGCCTGATCACCGCCGTGCCCAGCCTGCGGGAGCACTTTGAGAAC
GTGAAGAAGGCCATCGGCATCTTCGTGAGCACCTCCATCGAGGAGGTGTTTTCCTTCCCTTTTTATAACC
AGCTGCTGACACAGACCCAGATCGACCTGTATAACCAGCTGCTGGGAGGAATCTCTCGGGAGGCAGGCAC
CGAGAAGATCAAGGGCCTGAACGAGGTGCTGAATCTGGCCATCCAGAAGAATGATGAGACAGCCCACATC
ATCGCCTCCCTGCCACACAGATTCATCCCCCTGTTTAAGCAGATCCTGTCCGATAGGAACACCCTGTCTT
TCATCCTGGAGGAGTTTAAGAGCGACGAGGAAGTGATCCAGTCCTTCTGCAAGTACAAGACACTGCTGAG
AAACGAGAACGTGCTGGAGACAGCCGAGGCCCTGTTTAACGAGCTGAACAGCATCGACCTGACACACATC
TTCATCAGCCACAAGAAGCTGGAGACAATCAGCAGCGCCCTGTGCGACCACTGGGATACACTGAGGAATG
CCCTGTATGAGCGGAGAATCTCCGAGCTGACAGGCAAGATCACCAAGTCTGCCAAGGAGAAGGTGCAGCG
CAGCCTGAAGCACGAGGATATCAACCTGCAGGAGATCATCTCTGCCGCAGGCAAGGAGCTGAGCGAGGCC
TTCAAGCAGAAAACCAGCGAGATCCTGTCCCACGCACACGCCGCCCTGGATCAGCCACTGCCTACAACCC
TGAAGAAGCAGGAGGAGAAGGAGATCCTGAAGTCTCAGCTGGACAGCCTGCTGGGCCTGTACCACCTGCT
GGACTGGTTTGCCGTGGATGAGTCCAACGAGGTGGACCCCGAGTTCTCTGCCCGGCTGACCGGCATCAAG
CTGGAGATGGAGCCTTCTCTGAGCTTCTACAACAAGGCCAGAAATTATGCCACCAAGAAGCCCTACTCCG
TGGAGAAGTTCAAGCTGAACTTTCAGATGCCTACACTGGCCTCTGGCTGGGACGTGAATAAGGAGAAGAA
CAATGGCGCCATCCTGTTTGTGAAGAACGGCCTGTACTATCTGGGCATCATGCCAAAGCAGAAGGGCAGG
TATAAGGCCCTGAGCTTCGAGCCCACAGAGAAAACCAGCGAGGGCTTTGATAAGATGTACTATGACTACT
TCCCTGATGCCGCCAAGATGATCCCAAAGTGCAGCACCCAGCTGAAGGCCGTGACAGCCCACTTTCAGAC
CCACACAACCCCCATCCTGCTGTCCAACAATTTCATCGAGCCTCTGGAGATCACAAAGGAGATCTACGAC
CTGAACAATCCTGAGAAGGAGCCAAAGAAGTTTCAGACAGCCTACGCCAAGAAAACCGGCGACCAGAAGG
GCTACAGAGAGGCCCTGTGCAAGTGGATCGACTTCACAAGGGATTTTCTGTCCAAGTATACCAAGACAAC
CTCTATCGATCTGTCTAGCCTGCGGCCATCCTCTCAGTATAAGGACCTGGGCGAGTACTATGCCGAGCTG
AATCCCCTGCTGTACCACATCAGCTTCCAGAGAATCGCCGAGAAGGAGATCATGGATGCCGTGGAGACAG
GCAAGCTGTACCTGTTCCAGATCTATAACAAGGACTTTGCCAAGGGCCACCACGGCAAGCCTAATCTGCA
CACACTGTATTGGACCGGCCTGTTTTCTCCAGAGAACCTGGCCAAGACAAGCATCAAGCTGAATGGCCAG
GCCGAGCTGTTCTACCGCCCTAAGTCCAGGATGAAGAGGATGGCACACCGGCTGGGAGAGAAGATGCTGA
ACAAGAAGCTGAAGGATCAGAAAACCCCAATCCCCGACACCCTGTACCAGGAGCTGTACGACTATGTGAA
TCACAGACTGTCCCACGACCTGTCTGATGAGGCCAGGGCCCTGCTGCCCAACGTGATCACCAAGGAGGTG
TCTCACGAGATCATCAAGGATAGGCGCTTTACCAGCGACAAGTTCTTTTTCCACGTGCCTATCACACTGA
ACTATCAGGCCGCCAATTCCCCATCTAAGTTCAACCAGAGGGTGAATGCCTACCTGAAGGAGCACCCCGA
GACACCTATCATCGGCATCGATCGGGGCGAGAGAAACCTGATCTATATCACAGTGATCGACTCCACCGGC
AAGATCCTGGAGCAGCGGAGCCTGAACACCATCCAGCAGTTTGATTACCAGAAGAAGCTGGACAACAGGG
AGAAGGAGAGGGTGGCAGCAAGGCAGGCCTGGTCTGTGGTGGGCACAATCAAGGATCTGAAGCAGGGCTA
TCTGAGCCAGGTCATCCACGAGATCGTGGACCTGATGATCCACTACCAGGCCGTGGTGGTGCTGGAGAAC
CTGAATTTCGGCTTTAAGAGCAAGAGGACCGGCATCGCCGAGAAGGCCGTGTACCAGCAGTTCGAGAAGA
TGCTGATCGATAAGCTGAATTGCCTGGTGCTGAAGGACTATCCAGCAGAGAAAGTGGGAGGCGTGCTGAA
CCCATACCAGCTGACAGACCAGTTCACCTCCTTTGCCAAGATGGGCACCCAGTCTGGCTTCCTGTTTTAC
GTGCCTGCCCCATATACATCTAAGATCGATCCCCTGACCGGCTTCGTGGACCCCTTCGTGTGGAAAACCA
TCAAGAATCACGAGAGCCGCAAGCACTTCCTGGAGGGCTTCGACTTTCTGCACTACGACGTGAAAACCGG
CGACTTCATCCTGCACTTTAAGATGAACAGAAATCTGTCCTTCCAGAGGGGCCTGCCCGGCTTTATGCCT
GCATGGGATATCGTGTTCGAGAAGAACGAGACACAGTTTGACGCCAAGGGCACCCCTTTCATCGCCGGCA
AGAGAATCGTGCCAGTGATCGAGAATCACAGATTCACCGGCAGATACCGGGACCTGTATCCTGCCAACGA
GCTGATCGCCCTGCTGGAGGAGAAGGGCATCGTGTTCAGGGATGGCTCCAACATCCTGCCAAAGCTGCTG
GAGAATGACGATTCTCACGCCATCGACACCATGGTGGCCCTGATCCGCAGCGTGCTGCAGATGCGGAACT
CCAATGCCGCCACAGGCGAGGACTATATCAACAGCCCCGTGCGCGATCTGAATGGCGTGTGCTTCGACTC
CCGGTTTCAGAACCCAGAGTGGCCCATGGACGCCGATGCCAATGGCGCCTACCACATCGCCCTGAAGGGC
CAGCTGCTGCTGAATCACCTGAAGGAGAGCAAGGATCTGAAGCTGCAGAACGGCATCTCCAATCAGGACT
GGCTGGCCTACATCCAGGAGCTGCGCAACAAAAGGCCGGCGGCCACGAAAAAGGCCGGCCAGGCAAAAAA
GAAAAAGGGATCCTACCCATACGATGTTCCAGATTACGCTTATCCCTACGACGTGCCTGATTATGCATAC
CCATATGATGTCCCCGACTATGCCGGCAGTGGAGAGGGCAGAGGAAGTCTGCTAACATGCGGTGACGTCG
AGGAGAATCCTGGCCCAGTGAGCAAGGGCGAGGAGCTGTTCACCGGGGTGGTGCCCATCCTGGTCGAGCT
GGACGGCGACGTAAACGGCCACAAGTTCAGCGTGTCCGGCGAGGGCGAGGGCGATGCCACCTACGGCAAG
CTGACCCTGAAGTTCATCTGCACCACCGGCAAGCTGCCCGTGCCCTGGCCCACCCTCGTGACCACCCTGA
CCTACGGCGTGCAGTGCTTCAGCCGCTACCCCGACCACATGAAGCAGCACGACTTCTTCAAGTCCGCCAT
GCCCGAAGGCTACGTCCAGGAGCGCACCATCTTCTTCAAGGACGACGGCAACTACAAGACCCGCGCCGAG
GTGAAGTTCGAGGGCGACACCCTGGTGAACCGCATCGAGCTGAAGGGCATCGACTTCAAGGAGGACGGCA
ACATCCTGGGGCACAAGCTGGAGTACAACTACAACAGCCACAACGTCTATATCATGGCCGACAAGCAGAA
GAACGGCATCAAGGTGAACTTCAAGATCCGCCACAACATCGAGGACGGCAGCGTGCAGCTCGCCGACCAC
TACCAGCAGAACACCCCCATCGGCGACGGCCCCGTGCTGCTGCCCGACAACCACTACCTGAGCACCCAGT
CCGCCCTGAGCAAAGACCCCAACGAGAAGCGCGATCACATGGTCCTGCTGGAGTTCGTGACCGCCGCCGG
GATCACTCTCGGCATGGACGAGCTGTACAAGGAATTCTAACTAGAGCTCGCTGATCAGCCTCGACTGTGC
CTTCTAGTTGCCAGCCATCTGTTGTTTGCCCCTCCCCCGTGCCTTCCTTGACCCTGGAAGGTGCCACTCC
CACTGTCCTTTCCTAATAAAATGAGGAAATTGCATCGCATTGTCTGAGTAGGTGTCATTCTATTCTGGGG
GGTGGGGTGGGGCAGGACAGCAAGGGGGAGGATTGGGAAGAGAATAGCAGGCATGCTGGGGAGCGGCCGC
AGGAACCCCTAGTGATGGAGTTGGCCACTCCCTCTCTGCGCGCTCGCTCGCTCACTGAGGCCGGGCGACC
AAAGGTCGCCCGACGCCCGGGCTTTGCCCGGGCGGCCTCAGTGAGCGAGCGAGCGCGCAGCTGCCTGCAG
GGGCGCCTGATGCGGTATTTTCTCCTTACGCATCTGTGCGGTATTTCACACCGCATA
[95 nt withheld, positions 6988-7082]
T
[46 nt withheld, positions 7084-7129]
C
[141 nt withheld, positions 7131-7271]
CCTTTGACGTTGGAGTCCACGTTCTTT
[37 nt withheld, positions 7299-7335]
ACTCTATCTCGGGCTATTCTTTTGATTTATAAGGGATTTTGCCGATTTCGGTCTATTGGTTAAAAAATGA
GCTGATTTAACAAAAATTTAACGCGAATTTTAACAAAATATTAACGTTTACAATTTTATGGTGCACTCTC
AGTACAATCTGCTCTGATGCCGCATAGTTAAGCCAGCCCCGACACCCGCCAACACCCGCTGACGCGCCCT
GACGGGCTTGTCTGCTCCCGGCATCCGCTTACAGACAAGCTGTGACCGTCTCCGGGAGCTGCATGTGTCA
GAGGTTTTCACCGTCATCACCGAAACGCGCGAGACGAAAGGGCCTCGTGATACGCCTATTTTTATAGGTT
AATGTCATGATAATAATGGTTTCTTAGACGTCAGGTGGCACTTTTCGGGGAAATGTGCGCGGAACCCCTA
TTTGTTTATTTTTCTAAATACATTCAAATATGTATCCGCTCATGAGACAATAACCCTGATAAATGCTTCA
ATAATATTGAAAAAGGAAGAGTATGAGTATTCAACATTTCCGTGTCGCCCTTATTCCCTTTTTTGCGGCA
TTTTGCCTTCCTGTTTTTGCTCACCCAGAAACGCTGGTGAAAGTAAAAGATGCTGAAGATCAGTTGGGTG
CACGAGTGGGTTACATCGAACTGGATCTCAACAGCGGTAAGATCCTTGAGAGTTTTCGCCCCGAAGAACG
TTTTCCAATGATGAGCACTTTTAAAGTTCTGCTATGTGGCGCGGTATTATCCCGTATTGACGCCGGGCAA
GAGCAACTCGGTCGCCGCATACACTATTCTCAGAATGACTTGGTTGAGTACTCACCAGTCACAGAAAAGC
ATCTTACGGATGGCATGACAGTAAGAGAATTATGCAGTGCTGCCATAACCATGAGTGATAACACTGCGGC
CAACTTACTTCTGACAACGATCGGAGGACCGAAGGAGCTAACCGCTTTTTTGCACAACATGGGGGATCAT
GTAACTCGCCTTGATCGTTGGGAACCGGAGCTGAATGAAGCCATACCAAACGACGAGCGTGACACCACGA
TGCCTGTAGCAATGGCAACAACGTTGCGCAAACTATTAACTGGCGAACTACTTACTCTAGCTTCCCGGCA
ACAATTAATAGACTGGATGGAGGCGGATAAAGTTGCAGGACCACTTCTGCGCTCGGCCCTTCCGGCTGGC
TGGTTTATTGCTGATAAATCTGGAGCCGGTGAGCGTGGAAGCCGCGGTATCATTGCAGCACTGGGGCCAG
ATGGTAAGCCCTCCCGTATCGTAGTTATCTACACGACGGGGAGTCAGGCAACTATGGATGAACGAAATAG
ACAGATCGCTGAGATAGGTGCCTCACTGATTAAGCATTGGTAACTGTCAGACCAAGTTTACTCATATATA
CTTTAGATTGATTTAAAACTTCATTTTTAATTTAAAAGGATCTAGGTGAAGATCCTTTTTGATAATCTCA
TGACCAAAATCCCTTAACGTGAGTTTTCGTTCCACTGAGCGTCAGACCCCGTAGAAAAGATCAAAGGATC
TTCTTGAGATCCTTTTTTTCTGCGCGTAATCTGCTGCTTGCAAACAAAAAAACCACCGCTACCAGCGGTG
GTTTGTTTGCCGGATCAAGAGCTACCAACTCTTTTTCCGAAGGTAACTGGCTTCAGCAGAGCGCAGATAC
CAAATACTGTTCTTCTAGTGTAGCCGTAGTTAGGCCACCACTTCAAGAACTCTGTAGCACCGCCTACATA
CCTCGCTCTGCTAATCCTGTTACCAGTGGCTGCTGCCAGTGGCGATAAGTCGTGTCTTACCGGGTTGGAC
TCAAGACGATAGTTACCGGATAAGGCGCAGCGGTCGGGCTGAACGGGGGGTTCGTGCACACAGCCCAGCT
TGGAGCGAACGACCTACACCGAACTGAGATACCTACAGCGTGAGCTATGAGAAAGCGCCACGCTTCCCGA
AGGGAGAAAGGCGGACAGGTATCCGGTAAGCGGCAGGGTCGGAACAGGAGAGCGCACGAGGGAGCTTCCA
GGGGGAAACGCCTGGTATCTTTATAGTCCTGTCGGGTTTCGCCACCTCTGACTTGAGCGTCGATTTTTGT
GATGCTCGTCAGGGGGGCGGAGCCTATGGAAAAACGCCAGCAACGCGGCCTTTTTACGGTTCCTGGCCTT
TTGCTGGCCTTTTGCTCACATGTGAGGGCCTATTTCCCATGATTCCTTCATATTTGCATATACGATACAA
GGCTGTTAGAGAGATAATTGGAATTAATTTGACTGTAAACACAAAGATATTAGTACAAAATACGTGACGT
AGAAAGTAATAATTTCTTGGGTAGTTTGCAGTTTTAAAATTATGTTTTAAAATGGACTATCATATGCTTA
CCGTAACTTGAAAGTATTTCGATTTCTTGGCTTTATATATCTTGTGGAAAGGACGAAACACCGTAATTTC
TACTCTTGTAGATGTCTTCGAGAAGACTTTTTTTTGTTTTAGAGCTAGAAATAGCAAGTTAAAATAAGGC
TAGTCCGTTATCAACTTGAAAAAGTGGCACCGAGTCGGTGCTTTTTTGTTTTAGAGCTAGAAATAGCAAG
TTAAAATAAGGCTAGTCCGTTTTTAGCGCGTGCGCCAATTCTGCAGACAAATGGCTCTAGGCATGCCGAC
GGCGAGGATCTCGTCGTGACCCATGGCGATGCCTGCTTGCCGAATATCATGGTGGAAAATGGCCGCTTTT
CTGGATTCATCGACTGTGGCCGGCTGGGTGTGGCGGACCGCTATCAGGACATAGCGTTGGCTACCCGTGA
TATTGCTGAAGAGCTTGGCGGCGAATGGGCTGACCGCTTCCTCGTGCTTTACGGTATCGCCGCTCCCGAT
TCGCAGCGCATCGCCTTCTATCGCCTTCTTGACGAGTTCTTCTGAGGGGATCCGCTGTAAGTCTGCAGAA
ATTGATGATCTATTAAACAATAAAGATGTCCACTAAAATGGAAGTTTTTCCTGTCATACTTTGTTAAGAA
GGGTGAGAACAGAGTACCTACATTTTGAATGGAAGGATTGGAGCTACGGGGGTGGGGGTGGGGTGGGATT
AGATAAATGCCTGCTCTTTACTGAAGGCTCTTTACTATTGCTTTATGATAATGTTTCATAGTTGGATATC
ATAATTTAAACAAGCAAAACCAAATTAAGGGCCAGCTCATTCCTCCCACTCATGATCTATAGATCTATAG
ATCTCTCGTGGGATCATTGTTTTTCTCTTGATTCCCACTTTGTGGTTCTAAGTACTGTGGTTTCCAAATG
TGTCAGTTTCATAGCCTGAAGAACGAGATCAGCAGCCTCTGTTCCACATACACTTCATTCTCAGTATTGT
TTTGCCAAGTTCTAATTCCATCAGAAGCTGGGAGCTCCACCGCGGTGGCGGCCGCTCTAGAACTAGTTAT
TAATAGTAATCAATTACGGGGTCATTAGTTCATAGCCCATATATGGAGTTCCG
Features (pLannotate 1.2.2; 23 found; start..end, strand, type, name):
      1..304     +  enhancer       CMV enhancer: human cytomegalovirus immediate early enhancer
    306..583     +  promoter       chicken β-actin promoter: No description available
    584..1600    +  intron         chimeric intron: chimera between introns from chicken β-actin and rabbit β-globin
   1712..5629    +  CDS            AsCpf1: CRISPR-associated protein from Acidaminococcus sp. BV3L6 (Zetsche et al., 2015)
   5630..5677    +  CDS            nucleoplasmin NLS: bipartite nuclear localization signal from nucleoplasmin
   5684..5764    +  CDS            3xHA: three tandem HA epitope tags
   5828..6541    +  CDS            EGFP: EGFP is a basic (constitutively fluorescent) green fluorescent protein published in 1996, derived from Aequorea victoria. It is reported to be a rapidly-maturing weak dimer with moderate acid sensitivity.
   6575..6686    +  polyA_signal   bGH poly(A) signal: bovine growth hormone polyadenylation signal
   6791..6931    +  repeat_region  AAV2 ITR: inverted terminal repeat of adeno-associated virus serotype 2 inverted
   6936..6987    -  misc_feature   bom (fragment): basis of mobility region from pBR322
   7006..7461    +  rep_origin     f1 ori (sequence partly withheld): f1 bacteriophage origin of replication; arrow indicates direction of (+) strand synthesis
   7462..7511    -  misc_feature   bom (fragment): basis of mobility region from pBR322
   7613..7648    -  CDS            rop (fragment): Rop protein, which maintains plasmids at low copy number; rop
   7743..7847    +  promoter       AmpR promoter: bla
   7848..8708    +  CDS            AmpR: β-lactamase; bla; confers resistance to ampicillin, carbenicillin, and related antibiotics
   8879..9467    +  rep_origin     ori: high-copy-number ColE1/pMB1/pBR322/pUC origin of replication
   9529..9769    +  promoter       U6 promoter: RNA polymerase III promoter for human U6 snRNA
   9821..9896    +  misc_RNA       gRNA scaffold: guide RNA scaffold for the Streptococcus pyogenes CRISPR/Cas9 system
   9903..9946    +  misc_RNA       gRNA scaffold (fragment): guide RNA scaffold for the Streptococcus pyogenes CRISPR/Cas9 system
   9991..10250   +  CDS            NeoR/KanR (fragment): aminoglycoside phosphotransferase confers resistance to neomycin, kanamycin, and G418 (Geneticin®)
  10260..10721   +  polyA_signal   PGK poly(A) signal: mouse phosphoglycerate kinase 1 polyadenylation signal
  10727..10762   +  misc_feature   MCS (fragment): pBluescript multiple cloning site
  10757..10818   +  enhancer       CMV enhancer (fragment): human cytomegalovirus immediate early enhancer
