[The description below was written by a language model from this plasmid's Addgene catalogue record and pLannotate feature annotations shown in this document.]
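Description:
CAGGS-AsCpf1-2A-GFP-U6-sgRNA-cloning vector is a 10.8 kb mammalian expression plasmid, listed as built on a pcDNA3.1 backbone, that delivers a CRISPR nuclease and its guide RNA from a single molecule. It is propagated in E. coli through a high-copy ColE1/pUC-type origin with ampicillin selection (AmpR under its own bla promoter), and it also carries an f1 phage origin. The sequence contains several leftovers from earlier cloning: a single AAV2 ITR, fragments of bom and rop, and a truncated NeoR/KanR segment followed by a PGK poly(A) signal. Because the neomycin marker is annotated only as a fragment, the record does not support a functional drug selection in mammalian cells. One ITR alone would also not make the plasmid an AAV packaging vector.

The main cassette is driven by the CAGGS promoter, made up of the CMV enhancer, the chicken β-actin promoter and a chimeric intron, which gives strong constitutive Pol II expression. It encodes AsCpf1 (Cas12a from Acidaminococcus sp. BV3L6) fused to a nucleoplasmin NLS and a 3xHA tag. A 2A peptide, stated in the name though not separately annotated, links this to EGFP, and the transcript ends at a bGH poly(A) signal. The 2A element yields nuclease and GFP as separate proteins, so fluorescence marks transfected cells and allows them to be sorted.

A separate human U6 Pol III promoter drives the guide RNA, with BbsI sites listed for inserting guide oligonucleotides. The automated annotation labels the downstream region as a S. pyogenes Cas9 gRNA scaffold plus a fragment, which does not match the Cpf1 nuclease. The record does not resolve this, so the guide architecture should be checked against the sequence. The associated publication concerns human CD19 CAR-T cells and CD19-positive β cells, but the record does not state how this plasmid was used there.
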