Addgene plasmid #159281: CAGGS-AsCpf1-2A-GFP-U6-sgRNA-cloning vector
Purpose: A multicistronic vector with both CAGGS promoter-driven AsCpf1 and U6 promoter-driven single guide RNA (sgRNA)
Depositing lab: Rudolf Jaenisch. Depositing organization: Whitehead Institute for Biomedical Research. Publication: Human T Cells Expressing a CD19 CAR-T Receptor Provide Insights into Mechanisms of Human CD19-Positive beta Cell Destruction. Ma H, Jeppesen JF, Jaenisch R. Cell Rep Med. 2020 Sep 22;1(6):100097. doi: 10.1016/j.xcrm.2020.100097. eCollection 2020 Sep 22. PubMed 33205073.
Backbone
  Vector backbone: pCDNA3.1
  Vector type: Mammalian Expression ; Multicistronic vector with both CAGGS promoter-driven AsCpf1 and U6 promoter-driven single guide RNA (sgRNA)
Growth in bacteria
  Bacterial resistance: Ampicillin, 100 μg/mL
  Growth temperature: 37°C
  Growth strain: NEB Stable
  Copy number: High Copy
Gene/Insert
  Gene/Insert name: AsCpf1-HA-2A-GFP
  Insert size (bp): 4881
  Promoter: U6
  Tag / fusion protein: 3X HA
  Cloning method: Restriction Enzyme; 5′ cloning site BbsI (unknown if destroyed); 3′ cloning site BbsI (unknown if destroyed)
  Sequencing primers: 5′ gagggcctatttcccatgattcc
Terms and licenses: Academic/Nonprofit Terms; Industry Terms: Not Available to Industry
How to cite: CAGGS-AsCpf1-2A-GFP-U6-sgRNA-cloning vector was a gift from Rudolf Jaenisch (Addgene plasmid # 159281 ; http://n2t.net/addgene:159281 ; RRID:Addgene_159281)
